Addgene plasmid #215849: pSuperCRISPR-sgRNA-RL69-TATT
Purpose: This plasmid encodes sgRNA that target Renilla luciferase with stretch sequence
Depositing lab: Kumiko Ui-Tei. Depositing organization: The University of Tokyo. Publication: Enhancement of single guide RNA transcription for efficient CRISPR/Cas-based genomic engineering. Ui-Tei K, Maruyama S, Nakano Y. Genome. 2017 Jun;60(6):537-545. doi: 10.1139/gen-2016-0127. Epub 2017 Jan 26. PubMed 28177825.
Backbone
  Vector backbone: pSuper.retro.puro
  Vector type: Mammalian Expression, Retroviral
  Selectable markers: Puromycin
Growth in bacteria
  Bacterial resistance: Ampicillin, 100 μg/mL
  Growth temperature: 37°C
  Growth strain: NEB Stable
  Copy number: High Copy
Gene/Insert
  Gene/Insert name: sgRNA-RL69 with TATT stretch
  gRNA/shRNA sequence: Unspecified
  Species: Other
  Cloning method: Restriction Enzyme; 5′ cloning site Unknown (unknown if destroyed)
Terms and licenses: Academic/Nonprofit Terms; Industry Terms: Not Available to Industry
How to cite: pSuperCRISPR-sgRNA-RL69-TATT was a gift from Kumiko Ui-Tei (Addgene plasmid # 215849 ; http://n2t.net/addgene:215849 ; RRID:Addgene_215849)
