[The description below was written by a language model from this plasmid's Addgene catalogue record and pLannotate feature annotations shown in this document.]
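Description:
pSuperCRISPR-sgRNA-RL69-TATT is a 6.4 kb retroviral and mammalian expression plasmid built on the pSuper.retro.puro backbone, adapted to express a CRISPR single guide RNA rather than an shRNA. In bacteria it is maintained through a high-copy ColE1/pUC-type origin and selected with ampicillin via β-lactamase. Several short backbone remnants (fragments of lacI, lacZα, rop, bom, TcR and env) are annotated but appear to be non-functional leftovers.

The retroviral unit is bounded by a murine embryonic stem cell virus 5' LTR and a self-inactivating (ΔU3) Moloney murine leukemia virus 3' LTR. It also carries the MESV Ψ packaging signal and a truncated gag segment lacking its start codon, which together support packaging of the vector RNA when viral proteins are supplied in trans. Between the LTRs, a human H1 RNA polymerase III promoter, oriented antisense to the viral transcript, drives the guide fused to the Streptococcus pyogenes Cas9 gRNA scaffold. A divergently oriented mouse PGK promoter expresses puromycin N-acetyltransferase for selecting transfected or transduced mammalian cells. No Cas9 gene is present, so the nuclease must be provided separately.

The insert, sgRNA-RL69, targets Renilla luciferase and is described as carrying a "TATT" stretch sequence. The record does not give the spacer sequence or define the stretch and its position. The associated work concerns enhancing sgRNA transcription for more efficient CRISPR/Cas genome engineering, so this construct is probably one of a set of sequence variants compared for guide expression and activity against a Renilla luciferase reporter.
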