Features (pLannotate 1.2.2; 22 found; start..end, strand, type, name):
    579..920     +  misc_feature   MESV Ψ: packaging signal of murine embryonic stem cell virus
    987..1403    +  CDS            gag (truncated): truncated Moloney murine leukemia virus (MMLV) gag gene lacking the start codon
   1420..1446    -  misc_feature   MCS (fragment): pBluescript multiple cloning site
   1453..1525    -  misc_RNA       gRNA scaffold: guide RNA scaffold for the Streptococcus pyogenes CRISPR/Cas9 system
   1557..1771    -  promoter       H1 promoter: human H1 RNA promoter
   1782..2281    +  promoter       PGK promoter: mouse phosphoglycerate kinase 1 promoter
   2306..2905    +  CDS            PuroR: puromycin N-acetyltransferase; pac from Streptomyces alboniger; confers resistance to puromycin
   3004..3038    +  LTR            3' LTR (ΔU3) (fragment): self-inactivating 3' long terminal repeat (LTR) from Moloney murine leukemia virus
   3035..3329    +  LTR            3' LTR (ΔU3) (fragment): self-inactivating 3' long terminal repeat (LTR) from Moloney murine leukemia virus
   3491..3507    -  protein_bind   lac operator: The lac repressor binds to the lac operator to inhibit transcription in E. coli. This inhibition can be relieved by adding lactose or isopropyl-β-D-thiogalactopyranoside (IPTG). lac repressor encoded by lacI
   3515..3545    -  promoter       lac promoter: promoter for the E. coli lac operon
   3560..3581    -  protein_bind   CAP binding site: CAP binding activates transcription in the presence of cAMP. E. coli catabolite activator protein
   3594..3686    -  CDS            lacI (fragment): lac repressor; lacI; The lac repressor binds to the lac operator to inhibit transcription in E. coli. This inhibition can be relieved by adding lactose or isopropyl-β-D-thiogalactopyranoside (IPTG).
   3869..4457    -  rep_origin     ori: high-copy-number ColE1/pMB1/pBR322/pUC origin of replication
   4628..5488    -  CDS            AmpR: β-lactamase; bla; confers resistance to ampicillin, carbenicillin, and related antibiotics
   5489..5593    -  promoter       AmpR promoter: bla
   5688..5723    +  CDS            rop (fragment): Rop protein, which maintains plasmids at low copy number; rop
   5825..5924    +  misc_feature   bom (fragment): basis of mobility region from pBR322
   5930..6079    -  CDS            lacZα (fragment): LacZα fragment of β-galactosidase; lacZ fragment
   6079..6280    -  CDS            TcR (fragment): tetracycline efflux protein; tet; confers resistance to tetracycline
   6281..6379    +  CDS            env (fragment): murine leukemia virus gPr80 envelope polyprotein precursor; env; proteolytically cleaved into gp70SU and p15TM subunits
   6421..515     +  LTR            5' LTR (across the origin): 5' long terminal repeat from murine embryonic stem cell virus
>Addgene plasmid #215849 | pSuperCRISPR-sgRNA-RL69-TATT | addgene full sequence | sequence record 431349 | Addgene NGS Result
TGAAAGACCCCACCTGTAGGTTTGGCAAGCTAGCTTAAGTAACGCCATTTTGCAAGGCATGGAAAATACA
TAACTGAGAATAGAGAAGTTCAGATCAAGGTTAGGAACAGAGAGACAGCAGAATATGGGCCAAACAGGAT
ATCTGTGGTAAGCAGTTCCTGCCCCGGCTCAGGGCCAAGAACAGATGGTCCCCAGATGCGGTCCCGCCCT
CAGCAGTTTCTAGAGAACCATCAGATGTTTCCAGGGTGCCCCAAGGACCTGAAATGACCCTGTGCCTTAT
TTGAACTAACCAATCAGTTCGCTTCTCGCTTCTGTTCGCGCGCTTCTGCTCCCCGAGCTCAATAAAAGAG
CCCACAACCCCTCACTCGGCGCGCCAGTCCTCCGATAGACTGCGTCGCCCGGGTACCCGTATTCCCAATA
AAGCCTCTTGCTGTTTGCATCCGAATCGTGGACTCGCTGATCCTTGGGAGGGTCTCCTCAGATTGATTGA
CTGCCCACCTCGGGGGTCTTTCATTTGGAGGTTCCACCGAGATTTGGAGACCCCTGCCCAGGGACCACCG
ACCCCCCCGCCGGGAGGTAAGCTGGCCAGCGGTCGTTTCGTGTCTGTCTCTGTCTTTGTGCGTGTTTGTG
CCGGCATCTAATGTTTGCGCCTGCGTCTGTACTAGTTAGCTAACTAGCTCTGTATCTGGCGGACCCGTGG
TGGAACTGACGAGTTCTGAACACCCGGCCGCAACCCTGGGAGACGTCCCAGGGACTTTGGGGGCCGTTTT
TGTGGCCCGACCTGAGGAAGGGAGTCGATGTGGAATCCGACCCCGTCAGGATATGTGGTTCTGGTAGGAG
ACGAGAACCTAAAACAGTTCCCGCCTCCGTCTGAATTTTTGCTTTCGGTTTGGAACCGAAGCCGCGCGTC
TTGTCTGCTGCAGCGCTGCAGCATCGTTCTGTGTTGTCTCTGTCTGACTGTGTTTCTGTATTTGTCTGAA
AATTAGGGCCAGACTGTTACCACTCCCTTAAGTTTGACCTTAGGTCACTGGAAAGATGTCGAGCGGATCG
CTCACAACCAGTCGGTAGATGTCAAGAAGAGACGTTGGGTTACCTTCTGCTCTGCAGAATGGCCAACCTT
TAACGTCGGATGGCCGCGAGACGGCACCTTTAACCGAGACCTCATCACCCAGGTTAAGATCAAGGTCTTT
TCACCTGGCCCGCATGGACACCCAGACCAGGTCCCCTACATCGTGACCTGGGAAGCCTTGGCTTTTGACC
CCCCTCCCTGGGTCAAGCCCTTTGTACACCCTAAGCCTCCGCCTCCTCTTCCTCCATCCGCCCCGTCTCT
CCCCCTTGAACCTCCTCGTTCGACCCCGCCTCGATCCTCCCTTTATCCAGCCCTCACTCCTTCTCTAGGC
GCCGGAATTAGATCGATCTCTCGAGGTCGACGGTATCGATAAGCTTAAAAAAGCACCGACTCGGTGCCAC
TTTTTCAAGTTGATAACGGACTAGCCTTATATTAACTTGCTATTTCTAGCTCTAATACGCACGTTCATTT
GCTTGCAGCGGGATCTGTGGTCTCATACAGAACTTATAAGATTCCCAAATCCAAAGACATTTCACGTTTA
TGGTGATTTCCCAGAACACATAGCGACATGCAAATATTGCAGGGCGCCACTCCCCTGTCCCTCACAGCCA
TCTTCCTGCCAGGGCGCACGCGCGCTGGGTGTTCCCGCCTAGTGACACTGGGCCCGCGATTCCTTGGAGC
GGGTTGATGACGTCAGCGTTCGAATTCTACCGGGTAGGGGAGGCGCTTTTCCCAAGGCAGTCTGGAGCAT
GCGCTTTAGCAGCCCCGCTGGGCACTTGGCGCTACACAAGTGGCCTCTGGCCTCGCACACATTCCACATC
CACCGGTAGGCGCCAACCGGCTCCGTTCTTTGGTGGCCCCTTCGCGCCACCTTCTACTCCTCCCCTAGTC
AGGAAGTTCCCCCCCGCCCCGCAGCTCGCGTCGTGCAGGACGTGACAAATGGAAGTAGCACGTCTCACTA
GTCTCGTGCAGATGGACAGCACCGCTGAGCAATGGAAGCGGGTAGGCCTTTGGGGCAGCGGCCAATAGCA
GCTTTGCTCCTTCGCTTTCTGGGCTCAGAGGCTGGGAAGGGGTGGGTCCGGGGGCGGGCTCAGGGGCGGG
CTCAGGGGCGGGGCGGGCGCCCGAAGGTCCTCCGGAGGCCCGGCATTCTGCACGCTTCAAAAGCGCACGT
CTGCCGCGCTGTTCTCCTCTTCCTCATCTCCGGGCCTTTCGACCTGCAGCCCAAGCTAGCTTACCATGAC
CGAGTACAAGCCCACGGTGCGCCTCGCCACCCGCGACGACGTCCCCAGGGCCGTACGCACCCTCGCCGCC
GCGTTCGCCGACTACCCCGCCACGCGCCACACCGTCGATCCGGACCGCCACATCGAGCGGGTCACCGAGC
TGCAAGAACTCTTCCTCACGCGCGTCGGGCTCGACATCGGCAAGGTGTGGGTCGCGGACGACGGCGCCGC
GGTGGCGGTCTGGACCACGCCGGAGAGCGTCGAAGCGGGGGCGGTGTTCGCCGAGATCGGCCCGCGCATG
GCCGAGTTGAGCGGTTCCCGGCTGGCCGCGCAGCAACAGATGGAAGGCCTCCTGGCGCCGCACCGGCCCA
AGGAGCCCGCGTGGTTCCTGGCCACCGTCGGCGTCTCGCCCGACCACCAGGGCAAGGGTCTGGGCAGCGC
CGTCGTGCTCCCCGGAGTGGAGGCGGCCGAGCGCGCCGGGGTGCCCGCCTTCCTGGAGACCTCCGCGCCC
CGCAACCTCCCCTTCTACGAGCGGCTCGGCTTCACCGTCACCGCCGACGTCGAGGTGCCCGAAGGACCGC
GCACCTGGTGCATGACCCGCAAGCCCGGTGCCTGACGCCCGCCCCACGACCCGCAGCGCCCGACCGAAAG
GAGCGCACGACCCCATGCATCGATAAAATAAAAGATTTTATTTAGTCTCCAGAAAAAGGGGGGAATGAAA
GACCCCACCTGTAGGTTTGGCAAGCTAGAGAACCATCAGATGTTTCCAGGGTGCCCCAAGGACCTGAAAT
GACCCTGTGCCTTATTTGAACTAACCAATCAGTTCGCTTCTCGCTTCTGTTCGCGCGCTTCTGCTCCCCG
AGCTCAATAAAAGAGCCCACAACCCCTCACTCGGCGCGCCAGTCCTCCGATAGACTGCGTCGCCCGGGTA
CCCGTGTATCCAATAAACCCTCTTGCAGTTGCATCCGACTTGTGGTCTCGCTGTTCCTTGGGAGGGTCTC
CTCTGAGTGATTGACTACCCGTCAGCGGGGGTCTTTCATGGGTAACAGTTTCTTGAAGTTGGAGAACAAC
ATTCTGAGGGTAGGAGTCGAATATTAAGTAATCCTGACTCAATTAGCCACTGTTTTGAATCCACATACTC
CAATACTCCTGAAATAGTTCATTATGGACAGCGCAGAAAGAGCTGGGGAGAATTGTGAAATTGTTATCCG
CTCACAATTCCACACAACATACGAGCCGGAAGCATAAAGTGTAAAGCCTGGGGTGCCTAATGAGTGAGCT
AACTCACATTAATTGCGTTGCGCTCACTGCCCGCTTTCCAGTCGGGAAACCTGTCGTGCCAGCTGCATTA
ATGAATCGGCCAACGCGCGGGGAGAGGCGGTTTGCGTATTGGGCGCTCTTCCGCTTCCTCGCTCACTGAC
TCGCTGCGCTCGGTCGTTCGGCTGCGGCGAGCGGTATCAGCTCACTCAAAGGCGGTAATACGGTTATCCA
CAGAATCAGGGGATAACGCAGGAAAGAACATGTGAGCAAAAGGCCAGCAAAAGGCCAGGAACCGTAAAAA
GGCCGCGTTGCTGGCGTTTTTCCATAGGCTCCGCCCCCCTGACGAGCATCACAAAAATCGACGCTCAAGT
CAGAGGTGGCGAAACCCGACAGGACTATAAAGATACCAGGCGTTTCCCCCTGGAAGCTCCCTCGTGCGCT
CTCCTGTTCCGACCCTGCCGCTTACCGGATACCTGTCCGCCTTTCTCCCTTCGGGAAGCGTGGCGCTTTC
TCATAGCTCACGCTGTAGGTATCTCAGTTCGGTGTAGGTCGTTCGCTCCAAGCTGGGCTGTGTGCACGAA
CCCCCCGTTCAGCCCGACCGCTGCGCCTTATCCGGTAACTATCGTCTTGAGTCCAACCCGGTAAGACACG
ACTTATCGCCACTGGCAGCAGCCACTGGTAACAGGATTAGCAGAGCGAGGTATGTAGGCGGTGCTACAGA
GTTCTTGAAGTGGTGGCCTAACTACGGCTACACTAGAAGAACAGTATTTGGTATCTGCGCTCTGCTGAAG
CCAGTTACCTTCGGAAAAAGAGTTGGTAGCTCTTGATCCGGCAAACAAACCACCGCTGGTAGCGGTGGTT
TTTTTGTTTGCAAGCAGCAGATTACGCGCAGAAAAAAAGGATCTCAAGAAGATCCTTTGATCTTTTCTAC
GGGGTCTGACGCTCAGTGGAACGAAAACTCACGTTAAGGGATTTTGGTCATGAGATTATCAAAAAGGATC
TTCACCTAGATCCTTTTAAATTAAAAATGAAGTTTTAAATCAATCTAAAGTATATATGAGTAAACTTGGT
CTGACAGTTACCAATGCTTAATCAGTGAGGCACCTATCTCAGCGATCTGTCTATTTCGTTCATCCATAGT
TGCCTGACTCCCCGTCGTGTAGATAACTACGATACGGGAGGGCTTACCATCTGGCCCCAGTGCTGCAATG
ATACCGCGAGACCCACGCTCACCGGCTCCAGATTTATCAGCAATAAACCAGCCAGCCGGAAGGGCCGAGC
GCAGAAGTGGTCCTGCAACTTTATCCGCCTCCATCCAGTCTATTAATTGTTGCCGGGAAGCTAGAGTAAG
TAGTTCGCCAGTTAATAGTTTGCGCAACGTTGTTGCCATTGCTACAGGCATCGTGGTGTCACGCTCGTCG
TTTGGTATGGCTTCATTCAGCTCCGGTTCCCAACGATCAAGGCGAGTTACATGATCCCCCATGTTGTGCA
AAAAAGCGGTTAGCTCCTTCGGTCCTCCGATCGTTGTCAGAAGTAAGTTGGCCGCAGTGTTATCACTCAT
GGTTATGGCAGCACTGCATAATTCTCTTACTGTCATGCCATCCGTAAGATGCTTTTCTGTGACTGGTGAG
TACTCAACCAAGTCATTCTGAGAATAGTGTATGCGGCGACCGAGTTGCTCTTGCCCGGCGTCAATACGGG
ATAATACCGCGCCACATAGCAGAACTTTAAAAGTGCTCATCATTGGAAAACGTTCTTCGGGGCGAAAACT
CTCAAGGATCTTACCGCTGTTGAGATCCAGTTCGATGTAACCCACTCGTGCACCCAACTGATCTTCAGCA
TCTTTTACTTTCACCAGCGTTTCTGGGTGAGCAAAAACAGGAAGGCAAAATGCCGCAAAAAAGGGAATAA
GGGCGACACGGAAATGTTGAATACTCATACTCTTCCTTTTTCAATATTATTGAAGCATTTATCAGGGTTA
TTGTCTCATGAGCGGATACATATTTGAATGTATTTAGAAAAATAAACAAATAGGGGTTCCGCGCACATTT
CCCCGAAAAGTGCCACCTGACGTCTAAGAAACCATTATTATCATGACATTAACCTATAAAAATAGGCGTA
TCACGAGGCCCTTTCGTCTCGCGCGTTTCGGTGATGACGGTGAAAACCTCTGACACATGCAGCTCCCGGA
GACGGTCACAGCTTGTCTGTAAGCGGATGCCGGGAGCAGACAAGCCCGTCAGGGCGCGTCAGCGGGTGTT
GGCGGGTGTCGGGGCTGGCTTAACTATGCGGCATCAGAGCAGATTGTACTGAGAGTGCACCATATGCGGT
GTGAAATACCGCACAGATGCGTAAGGAGAAAATACCGCATCAGGCGCCATTCGCCATTCAGGCTGCGCAA
CTGTTGGGAAGGGCGATCGGTGCGGGCCTCTTCGCTATTACGCCAGCTGGCGAAAGGGGGATGTGCTGCA
AGGCGATTAAGTTGGGTAACGCCAGGGTTTTCCCAGTCACGACGTTGTAAAACGACGGCGCAAGGAATGG
TGCATGCAAGGAGATGGCGCCCAACAGTCCCCCGGCCACGGGGCCTGCCACCATACCCACGCCGAAACAA
GCGCTCATGAGCCCGAAGTGGCGAGCCCGATCTTCCCCATCGGTGATGTCGGCGATATAGGCGCCAGCAA
CCGCACCTGTGGCGCCGGTGATGCCGGCCACGATGCGTCCGGCGTAGAGGCGATTAGTCCAATTTGTTAA
AGACAGGATATCAGTGGTCCAGGCTCTAGTTTTGACTCAACAATATCACCAGCTGAAGCCTATAGAGTAC
GAGCCATAGATAAAATAAAAGATTTTATTTAGTCTCCAGAAAAAGGGGGGAA
